Addgene plasmid #195416: pMN-012
Purpose: AAVS1 Integratable mCherry Reporter for synZiFTR ZF4
Depositing lab: Ahmad Khalil. Publication: Multidimensional control of therapeutic human cell function with synthetic gene circuits. Li HS, Israni DV, Gagnon KA, Gan KA, Raymond MH, Sander JD, Roybal KT, Joung JK, Wong WW, Khalil AS. Science. 2022 Dec 16;378(6625):1227-1234. doi: 10.1126/science.ade0156. Epub 2022 Dec 15. PubMed 36520914.
Backbone
  Vector backbone: AAVS1 donor
  Vector type: Mammalian Expression
Growth in bacteria
  Bacterial resistance: Ampicillin, 100 μg/mL
  Growth temperature: 37°C
  Growth strain: NEB Stable
  Copy number: Unknown
Gene/Insert
  Gene/Insert name: 4X ZF4 BS - minCMV - mCherry - RbGpA - bGHpA - pGK - PuroR - P2A - BFP - SV40pA
  Species: Synthetic
  Cloning method: Gibson Cloning
Terms and licenses: Academic/Nonprofit Terms; Industry Terms: Not Available to Industry
How to cite: pMN-012 was a gift from Ahmad Khalil (Addgene plasmid # 195416 ; http://n2t.net/addgene:195416 ; RRID:Addgene_195416)
