[The description below was written by a language model from this plasmid's Addgene catalogue record and pLannotate feature annotations shown in this document.]
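Description:
pMN-012 is an 8.2 kb mammalian donor plasmid built on an AAVS1 donor backbone, designed to place a fluorescent reporter for the synthetic zinc-finger transcription regulator (synZiFTR) ZF4 into the human AAVS1 safe-harbour locus. It is propagated in E. coli through a high-copy ColE1/pUC-type origin with ampicillin selection from the bla gene. The backbone also carries lac promoter/operator remnants and an SV40 origin with an adjacent SV40 poly(A) signal. These lie outside the integrating cassette.

The payload sits between the left and right AAVS1 homology arms, which derive from intron 1 of PPP1R12C and direct homology-directed insertion. The nuclease used to cut the locus is not part of this plasmid, and the record does not specify it. The reporter unit consists of four ZF4 binding sites (listed in the insert name but not annotated in the feature table) upstream of a minimal CMV promoter driving mCherry. This unit is terminated by a rabbit β-globin poly(A) signal followed by a bGH poly(A) signal. Because the minimal promoter should have little activity by itself, mCherry output is expected to depend on a ZF4-based activator binding the upstream sites.

Downstream, a constitutive mouse PGK promoter drives puromycin N-acetyltransferase joined through a P2A peptide to TagBFP, ending in an SV40 poly(A) signal. This allows drug selection and blue-fluorescence identification of cells carrying the integrated cassette. The short HBB and large T antigen hits in the table probably reflect sequence flanking the polyadenylation regions rather than intended coding sequences. The construct is used to make stable reporter cell lines for measuring ZF4 synZiFTR activity in synthetic gene circuit work.
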