Features (pLannotate 1.2.2; 25 found; start..end, strand, type, name):
      4..23      +  enhancer       CMV enhancer (fragment): human cytomegalovirus immediate early enhancer
    127..656     -  misc_feature   HA-R: right homology arm from the adeno-associated virus integration site (AAVS1) within intron 1 of the human PPP1R12C gene
   1059..1095    +  promoter       minimal CMV promoter (fragment): human cytomegalovirus (CMV) immediate early promoter
   1145..1854    +  CDS            mCherry (fragment): monomeric derivative of DsRed fluorescent protein (Shaner et al., 2004) mammalian codon-optimized
   1864..1935    +  CDS            HBB (fragment): HBB_PONPY - Experimental evidence at transcript level: Swiss-Prot protein existence level 2. Involved in oxygen transport from the lung to the various peripheral tissues. From Pongo pygmaeus (Bornean orangutan).
   2006..2061    +  polyA_signal   β-globin poly(A) signal: rabbit β-globin polyadenylation signal (Gil and Proudfoot, 1987)
   2407..2631    +  polyA_signal   bGH poly(A) signal: bovine growth hormone polyadenylation signal
   2635..2656    +  promoter       SV40 promoter (fragment): SV40 enhancer and early promoter
   2696..3195    +  promoter       PGK promoter: mouse phosphoglycerate kinase 1 promoter
   3219..3815    +  CDS            PuroR (fragment): puromycin N-acetyltransferase; pac from Streptomyces; confers resistance to puromycin
   3882..4583    +  CDS            TagBFP: monomeric blue fluorescent protein mammalian codon-optimized
   4594..4678    +  CDS            large T antigen (fragment): large T antigen from SV40 (simian virus 40)
   4701..4822    +  polyA_signal   SV40 poly(A) signal: SV40 polyadenylation signal
   4963..5464    -  misc_feature   HA-L: left homology arm from the adeno-associated virus integration site (AAVS1) within intron 1 of the human PPP1R12C gene
   5690..5706    -  protein_bind   lac operator: The lac repressor binds to the lac operator to inhibit transcription in E. coli. This inhibition can be relieved by adding lactose or isopropyl-β-D-thiogalactopyranoside (IPTG). lac repressor encoded by lacI
   5714..5744    -  promoter       lac promoter: promoter for the E. coli lac operon
   5759..5780    -  protein_bind   CAP binding site: CAP binding activates transcription in the presence of cAMP. E. coli catabolite activator protein
   5793..5832    -  CDS            lacI (fragment): lac repressor; lacI; The lac repressor binds to the lac operator to inhibit transcription in E. coli. This inhibition can be relieved by adding lactose or isopropyl-β-D-thiogalactopyranoside (IPTG).
   5839..5861    +  promoter       SV40 promoter (fragment): SV40 enhancer and early promoter
   5885..6020    +  rep_origin     SV40 ori: SV40 origin of replication
   6040..6174    +  polyA_signal   SV40 poly(A) signal: SV40 polyadenylation signal
   6176..6230    -  CDS            lacI (fragment): lac repressor; lacI; The lac repressor binds to the lac operator to inhibit transcription in E. coli. This inhibition can be relieved by adding lactose or isopropyl-β-D-thiogalactopyranoside (IPTG).
   6413..7001    -  rep_origin     ori: high-copy-number ColE1/pMB1/pBR322/pUC origin of replication
   7172..8032    -  CDS            AmpR: β-lactamase; bla; confers resistance to ampicillin, carbenicillin, and related antibiotics
   8033..8137    -  promoter       AmpR promoter: bla
>Addgene plasmid #195416 | pMN-012 | addgene full sequence | sequence record 384843 | Addgene NGS Result
GTCGACATTGATTATTGACTAGTGAAGGGGCAGGAGAGCCAGGGGCATGAGATGGTGGACGAGGAAGGGG
GACAGGGAAGCCTGAGCGCCTCTCCTGGGCTTGCCAAGGACTCAAACCCAGAAGCCCAGAGCAGGGCCTT
AGGGAAGCGGGACCCTGCTCTGGGCGGAGGAATATGTCCCAGATAGCACTGGGGACTCTTTAAGGAAAGA
AGGATGGAGAAAGAGAAAGGGAGTAGAGGCGGCCACGACCTGGTGAACACCTAGGACGCACCATTCTCAC
AAAGGGAGTTTTCCACACGGACACCCCCCTCCTCACCACAGCCCTGCCAGGACGGGGCTGGCTACTGGCC
TTATCTCACAGGTAAAACTGACGCACGGAGGAACAATATAAATTGGGGACTAGAAAGGTGAAGAGCCAAA
GTTAGAACTCAGGACCAACTTATTCTGATTTTGTTTTTCCAAACTGCTTCTCCTCTTGGGAAGTGTAAGG
AAGCTGCAGCACCAGGATCAGTGAAACGCACCAGACAGCCGCGTCAGAGCAGCTCAGGTTCTGGGAGAGG
GTAGCGCAGGGTGGCCACTGAGAACCGGGCAGGTCACGCATCCCCCCCTTCCCTCCCACCCCCTGCCAAG
CTCTCCCTCCCAGGATCCTCTCTGGCTCCATCGTAAGCAAACCTTAGAGGTTCTGGCAAGGAGAGAGATG
GCTCCAGGAAATGGGGGTGTGTCACCAGATAAGGAATCTGCCTAACAGGAGGTGGGGGTTAGACCCAATA
TCAGGAGACTAGGAAGGAGGAGGCCTAAGGATGGGGCTTTTCTGTCACCAATCGCCGGCGAATCGTCGAC
CGGGTTTCGTAACAATCGCATGAGGATTCGCAACGCCTTGGACGACGCCGATGTAGAAGTCCCGTCTCAG
TAAAGGTGGACGACGCCGATGTAGAAGAATCGGACTGCCTTCGTAGGACGACGCCGATGTAGAAGGTATC
AGTCGCCTCGGAAGGACGACGCCGATGTAGAAGATTCGTAAGAGGCTCACTCTCCCTTACACGGAGTGGA
TAACTAGTTAGGCGTGTACGGTGGGAGGCCTATATAAGCAGAGCTCGTTTAGTGAACCGTCAGATCGCCT
GGAACGCGTACCGGTGTCGCCACCATGGTGAGCAAGGGCGAGGAGGATAACATGGCCATCATCAAGGAGT
TCATGCGCTTCAAGGTGCACATGGAGGGCTCCGTGAACGGCCACGAGTTCGAGATCGAGGGCGAGGGCGA
GGGCCGCCCCTACGAGGGCACCCAGACCGCCAAGCTGAAGGTGACCAAGGGTGGCCCCCTGCCCTTCGCC
TGGGACATCCTGTCCCCTCAGTTCATGTACGGCTCCAAGGCCTACGTGAAGCACCCCGCCGACATCCCCG
ACTACTTGAAGCTGTCCTTCCCCGAGGGCTTCAAGTGGGAGCGCGTGATGAACTTCGAGGACGGCGGCGT
GGTGACCGTGACCCAGGACTCCTCCCTGCAGGACGGCGAGTTCATCTACAAGGTGAAGCTGCGCGGCACC
AACTTCCCCTCCGACGGCCCCGTAATGCAGAAGAAGACCATGGGCTGGCAGGCCTCCTCCGAGCGGATGT
ACCCCGAGGACGGCGCCCTGAAGGGCGAGATCAAGCAGAGGCTGAAGCTGAAGGACGGCGGCCACTACGA
CGCTGAGGTCAAGACCACCTACAAGGCCAAGAAGCCCGTGCAGCTGCCCGGCGCCTACAACGTCAACATC
AAGTTGGACATCACCTCCCACAACGAGGACTACACCATCGTGGAACAGTACGAACGCGCCGAGGGCCGCC
ACTCCACCGGCGGCATGGACGAGCTGTACAAGTAAGCGGCCGCACTCCTCAGGTGCAGGCTGCCTATCAG
AAGGTGGTGGCTGGTGTGGCCAATGCCCTGGCTCACAAATACCACTGAGATCTTTTTCCCTCTGCCAAAA
ATTATGGGGACATCATGAAGCCCCTTGAGCATCTGACTTCTGGCTAATAAAGGAAATTTATTTTCATTGC
AATAGTGTGTTGGAATTTTTTGTGTCTCTCACTCGGAAGGACATATGGGAGGGCAAATCATTTAAAACAT
CAGAATGAGTATTTGGTTTAGAGTTTGGCAACATATGCCCATATGCTGGCTGCCATGAACAAAGGTTGGC
TATAAAGAGGTCATCAGTATATGAAACAGCCCCCTGCTGTCCATTCCTTATTCCATAGAAAAGCCTTGAC
TTGAGGTTAGATTTTTTTTATATTTTGTTTTGTGTTATTTTTTTCTTTAACATCCCTAAAATTTTCCTTA
CATGTTTTACTAGCCAGATTTTTCCTCCTCTCCTGACTACTCCCAGTCATAGCTGTCCCTCTTCTCTTAT
GAAGATCCCTCGACCTGCAGGGTACCCTGTGCCTTCTAGTTGCCAGCCATCTGTTGTTTGCCCCTCCCCC
GTGCCTTCCTTGACCCTGGAAGGTGCCACTCCCACTGTCCTTTCCTAATAAAATGAGGAAATTGCATCGC
ATTGTCTGAGTAGGTGTCATTCTATTCTGGGGGGTGGGGTGGGGCAGGACAGCAAGGGGGAGGATTGGGA
AGACAATAGCAGGCATGCTGGGGATGCGGTGGGCTCTATGGCTTCTGAGGCGGAAAGAACCAGCTGGGGC
TCTAGGGGGTATCCCCACGCGCCCTGTAGCGTACCGGGTAGGGGAGGCGCTTTTCCCAAGGCAGTCTGGA
GCATGCGCTTTAGCAGCCCCGCTGGGCACTTGGCGCTACACAAGTGGCCTCTGGCCTCGCACACATTCCA
CATCCACCGGTAGGCGCCAACCGGCTCCGTTCTTTGGTGGCCCCTTCGCGCCACCTTCTACTCCTCCCCT
AGTCAGGAAGTTCCCCCCCGCCCCGCAGCTCGCGTCGTGCAGGACGTGACAAATGGAAGTAGCACGTCTC
ACTAGTCTCGTGCAGATGGACAGCACCGCTGAGCAATGGAAGCGGGTAGGCCTTTGGGGCAGCGGCCAAT
AGCAGCTTTGCTCCTTCGCTTTCTGGGCTCAGAGGCTGGGAAGGGGTGGGTCCGGGGGCGGGCTCAGGGG
CGGGCTCAGGGGCGGGGCGGGCGCCCGAAGGTCCTCCGGAGGCCCGGCATTCTGCACGCTTCAAAAGCGC
ACGTCTGCCGCGCTGTTCTCCTCTTCCTCATCTCCGGGCCTTTCGATATCTCGCACAGTGCCGCCACCAT
GACCGAGTACAAGCCCACGGTGCGCCTCGCCACCCGCGACGACGTCCCCAGGGCCGTACGCACCCTCGCC
GCCGCGTTCGCCGACTACCCCGCCACGCGCCACACCGTCGATCCGGACCGCCACATCGAGCGGGTCACCG
AGCTGCAAGAACTCTTCCTCACGCGCGTCGGGCTCGACATCGGCAAGGTGTGGGTCGCGGACGACGGCGC
CGCGGTGGCGGTCTGGACCACGCCGGAGAGCGTCGAAGCGGGGGCGGTGTTCGCCGAGATCGGCCCGCGC
ATGGCCGAGTTGAGCGGTTCCCGGCTGGCCGCGCAGCAACAGATGGAAGGCCTCCTGGCGCCGCACCGGC
CCAAGGAGCCCGCGTGGTTCCTGGCCACCGTCGGCGTCTCGCCCGACCACCAGGGCAAGGGTCTGGGCAG
CGCCGTCGTGCTCCCCGGAGTGGAGGCGGCCGAGCGCGCCGGGGTGCCCGCCTTCCTGGAGACCTCCGCG
CCCCGCAACCTCCCCTTCTACGAGCGGCTCGGCTTCACCGTCACCGCCGACGTCGAGGTGCCCGAAGGAC
CGCGCACCTGGTGCATGACCCGCAAGCCCGGTGCCGGAAGCGGAGCTACTAACTTCAGCCTGCTGAAGCA
GGCTGGAGACGTGGAGGAGAACCCTGGACCTATGAGCGAGCTGATTAAGGAGAACATGCACATGAAGCTG
TACATGGAGGGCACCGTGGACAACCATCACTTCAAGTGCACATCCGAGGGCGAAGGCAAGCCCTACGAGG
GCACCCAGACCATGAGAATCAAGGTGGTCGAGGGCGGCCCTCTCCCCTTCGCCTTCGACATCCTGGCTAC
TAGCTTCCTCTACGGCAGCAAGACCTTCATCAACCACACCCAGGGCATCCCCGACTTCTTCAAGCAGTCC
TTCCCTGAGGGCTTCACATGGGAGAGAGTCACCACATACGAAGACGGGGGCGTGCTGACCGCTACCCAGG
ACACCAGCCTCCAGGACGGCTGCCTCATCTACAACGTCAAGATCAGAGGGGTGAACTTCACATCCAACGG
CCCTGTGATGCAGAAGAAAACACTCGGCTGGGAGGCCTTCACCGAGACGCTGTACCCCGCTGACGGCGGC
CTGGAAGGCAGAAACGACATGGCCCTGAAGCTCGTGGGCGGGAGCCATCTGATCGCAAACATCAAGACCA
CATATAGATCCAAGAAACCCGCTAAGAACCTCAAGATGCCTGGCGTCTACTATGTGGACTACAGACTGGA
AAGAATCAAGGAGGCCAACAACGAGACCTACGTCGAGCAGCACGAGGTGGCAGTGGCCAGATACTGCGAC
CTCCCTAGCAAACTGGGGCACAAGCTTAATTAATCTAGATAACTGATCATAATCAGCCATACCACATTTG
TAGAGGTTTTACTTGCTTTAAAAAACCTCCCACACCTCCCCCTGAACCTGAAACATAAAATGAATGCAAT
TGTTGTTGTTAACTTGTTTATTGCAGCTTATAATGGTTACAAATAAAGCAATAGCATCACAAATTTCACA
AATAAAGCATTTTTTTCACTGCATTCTAGTTGTGGTTTGTCCAAACTCATCAATGTATCTTAGGCGCGCC
CTGTCCCTAGTGGCCCCACTGTGGGGTGGAGGGGACAGATAAAAGTACCCAGAACCAGAGCCACATTAAC
CGGCCCTGGGAATATAAGGTGGTCCCAGCTCGGGGACACAGGATCCCTGGAGGCAGCAAACATGCTGTCC
TGAAGTGGACATAGGGGCCCGGGTTGGAGGAAGAAGACTAGCTGAGCTCTCGGACCCCTGGAAGATGCCA
TGACAGGGGGCTGGAAGAGCTAGCACAGACTAGAGAGGTAAGGGGGGTAGGGGAGCTGCCCAAATGAAAG
GAGTGAGAGGTGACCCGAATCCACAGGAGAACGGGGTGTCCAGGCAAAGAAAGCAAGAGGATGGAGAGGT
GGCTAAAGCCAGGGAGACGGGGTACTTTGGGGTTGTCCAGAAAAACGGTGATGATGCAGGCCTACAAGAA
GGGGAGGCGGGACGCAAGGGAGACATCCGTCGGAGAAGGCCATCCTAAGAAACGAGAGATGGCACAGGCC
CCAGAAGGAGAAGGAAAAGGGAACCCAGCGAGTGAAGACGGCATGGGGTTGGGTGAGGGAGGAGAGATGC
CCGGAGAGGACCCAGACACGGGGAGGATCCGCTCAGAGGACATCACGTGGTGCAGCGCCGAGAAGGAAGT
GCTCCGGAAAGAGCATCCTTGGGCAGCAACACAGCAGAGAGCAAGGGGAAGAGGGAGTGGAGGAAGACGG
AACCTGAAGGAGGCGGCAGGGAAGGATCTGGGCCAGCCGTAGAGGTGACCCAGGCCACAAGCTGCAGACA
GAAAGCGGCACAGGCCCAGGGGAGAGAATGCCCTCGACCTGCAGCCCAAGCTTGGCGTAATCATGGTCAT
AGCTGTTTCCTGTGTGAAATTGTTATCCGCTCACAATTCCACACAACATACGAGCCGGAAGCATAAAGTG
TAAAGCCTGGGGTGCCTAATGAGTGAGCTAACTCACATTAATTGCGTTGCGCTCACTGCCCGCTTTCCAG
TCGGGAAACCTGTCGTGCCAGCGGATCCGCATCTCAATTAGTCAGCAACCATAGTCCCGCCCCTAACTCC
GCCCATCCCGCCCCTAACTCCGCCCAGTTCCGCCCATTCTCCGCCCCATGGCTGACTAATTTTTTTTATT
TATGCAGAGGCCGAGGCCGCCTCGGCCTCTGAGCTATTCCAGAAGTAGTGAGGAGGCTTTTTTGGAGGCC
TAGGCTTTTGCAAAAAGCTAACTTGTTTATTGCAGCTTATAATGGTTACAAATAAAGCAATAGCATCACA
AATTTCACAAATAAAGCATTTTTTTCACTGCATTCTAGTTGTGGTTTGTCCAAACTCATCAATGTATCTT
ATCATGTCTGGATCCGCTGCATTAATGAATCGGCCAACGCGCGGGGAGAGGCGGTTTGCGTATTGGGCGC
TCTTCCGCTTCCTCGCTCACTGACTCGCTGCGCTCGGTCGTTCGGCTGCGGCGAGCGGTATCAGCTCACT
CAAAGGCGGTAATACGGTTATCCACAGAATCAGGGGATAACGCAGGAAAGAACATGTGAGCAAAAGGCCA
GCAAAAGGCCAGGAACCGTAAAAAGGCCGCGTTGCTGGCGTTTTTCCATAGGCTCCGCCCCCCTGACGAG
CATCACAAAAATCGACGCTCAAGTCAGAGGTGGCGAAACCCGACAGGACTATAAAGATACCAGGCGTTTC
CCCCTGGAAGCTCCCTCGTGCGCTCTCCTGTTCCGACCCTGCCGCTTACCGGATACCTGTCCGCCTTTCT
CCCTTCGGGAAGCGTGGCGCTTTCTCATAGCTCACGCTGTAGGTATCTCAGTTCGGTGTAGGTCGTTCGC
TCCAAGCTGGGCTGTGTGCACGAACCCCCCGTTCAGCCCGACCGCTGCGCCTTATCCGGTAACTATCGTC
TTGAGTCCAACCCGGTAAGACACGACTTATCGCCACTGGCAGCAGCCACTGGTAACAGGATTAGCAGAGC
GAGGTATGTAGGCGGTGCTACAGAGTTCTTGAAGTGGTGGCCTAACTACGGCTACACTAGAAGAACAGTA
TTTGGTATCTGCGCTCTGCTGAAGCCAGTTACCTTCGGAAAAAGAGTTGGTAGCTCTTGATCCGGCAAAC
AAACCACCGCTGGTAGCGGTGGTTTTTTTGTTTGCAAGCAGCAGATTACGCGCAGAAAAAAAGGATCTCA
AGAAGATCCTTTGATCTTTTCTACGGGGTCTGACGCTCAGTGGAACGAAAACTCACGTTAAGGGATTTTG
GTCATGAGATTATCAAAAAGGATCTTCACCTAGATCCTTTTAAATTAAAAATGAAGTTTTAAATCAATCT
AAAGTATATATGAGTAAACTTGGTCTGACAGTTACCAATGCTTAATCAGTGAGGCACCTATCTCAGCGAT
CTGTCTATTTCGTTCATCCATAGTTGCCTGACTCCCCGTCGTGTAGATAACTACGATACGGGAGGGCTTA
CCATCTGGCCCCAGTGCTGCAATGATACCGCGAGACCCACGCTCACCGGCTCCAGATTTATCAGCAATAA
ACCAGCCAGCCGGAAGGGCCGAGCGCAGAAGTGGTCCTGCAACTTTATCCGCCTCCATCCAGTCTATTAA
TTGTTGCCGGGAAGCTAGAGTAAGTAGTTCGCCAGTTAATAGTTTGCGCAACGTTGTTGCCATTGCTACA
GGCATCGTGGTGTCACGCTCGTCGTTTGGTATGGCTTCATTCAGCTCCGGTTCCCAACGATCAAGGCGAG
TTACATGATCCCCCATGTTGTGCAAAAAAGCGGTTAGCTCCTTCGGTCCTCCGATCGTTGTCAGAAGTAA
GTTGGCCGCAGTGTTATCACTCATGGTTATGGCAGCACTGCATAATTCTCTTACTGTCATGCCATCCGTA
AGATGCTTTTCTGTGACTGGTGAGTACTCAACCAAGTCATTCTGAGAATAGTGTATGCGGCGACCGAGTT
GCTCTTGCCCGGCGTCAATACGGGATAATACCGCGCCACATAGCAGAACTTTAAAAGTGCTCATCATTGG
AAAACGTTCTTCGGGGCGAAAACTCTCAAGGATCTTACCGCTGTTGAGATCCAGTTCGATGTAACCCACT
CGTGCACCCAACTGATCTTCAGCATCTTTTACTTTCACCAGCGTTTCTGGGTGAGCAAAAACAGGAAGGC
AAAATGCCGCAAAAAAGGGAATAAGGGCGACACGGAAATGTTGAATACTCATACTCTTCCTTTTTCAATA
TTATTGAAGCATTTATCAGGGTTATTGTCTCATGAGCGGATACATATTTGAATGTATTTAGAAAAATAAA
CAAATAGGGGTTCCGCGCACATTTCCCCGAAAAGTGCCACCTG
